>Addgene plasmid #178430 | AAV-DIO-TC66T-2A-oG | addgene full sequence | sequence record 354734 | Addgene NGS Result
GGTTCCTGGCCTTTTGCTGGCCTTTTGCTCACATGTCCTGCAGGCAGCTGCGCGCTCGCTCGCTCACTGA
GGCCGCCCGGGCGTCGGGCGACCTTTGGTCGCCCGGCCTCAGTGAGCGAGCGAGCGCGCAGAGAGGGAGT
GGCCAACTCCATCACTAGGGGTTCCTGCTAGACTGCAGAGGGCCCTGCGTATGAGTGCAAGTGGGTTTTA
GGACCAGGATGAGGCGGGGTGGGGGTGCCTACCTGACGACCGACCCCGACCCACTGGACAAGCACCCAAC
CCCCATTCCCCAAATTGCGCATCCCCTATCAGAGAGGGGGAGGGGAAACAGGATGCGGCGAGGCGCGTGC
GCACTGCCAGCTTCAGCACCGCGGACAGTGCCTTCGCCCCCGCCTGGCGGCGCGCGCCACCGCCGCCTCA
GCACTGAAGGCGCGCTGACGTCACTCGCCGGTCCCCCGCAAACTCCCCTTCCCGGCCACCTTGGTCGCGT
CCGCGCCGCCGCCGGCCCAGCCGGACCGCACCACGCGAGGCGCGAGATAGGGGGGCACGGGCGCGACCAT
CTGCGCTGCGGCGCCGGCGACTCAGCGCTGCCTCAGTCTGCGGTGGGCAGCGGAGGAGTCGTGTCGTGCC
TGAGAGCGCAGTCAGCCGCCACCATGGTTAATATAACTTCGTATAATGTATGCTATACGAAGTTATGCAG
AATGGTAGCTGGATTGTAGCTGCTATTAGCAATATGAAACCTCTTAATAACTTCGTATAAAGTATCCTAT
ACGAAGTTATGGTACCTTAGAGCCGTGTCTCGCCCCCAGATTTATGACTTTCCCAACTGCTGATGATTTT
ACCGCTCTGGGGTGTGACAGACACTTCTCTACCGGTCCCCCTCAGATTGTGCTGAGTTGGCTCGGAGCGG
TTCACTCGTCGCCAGCAGGTCATCAGGAAAATGATCAGCATGAGAGCAGTCAGTGCTCCAGCGGAGAGCA
GCACGTACTTGCCCCAATTAGGCAGTCCGAGATCGACGCCACTGATCCGTTCGTGCACGTCGGGCAGGTG
GACCTCCACAAAATCTTCGGCCTCGTCGCCGTTTTTGAACACTGTGCTTGGGTCTGC
[1197 nt withheld, positions 1108-2304]
ACCAAAGCAGAGTGGGAAGACGAGCAGAGGGACGAAGAGGAGAGCCTGTGGGACCATGGGTCCAGGGTTC
TCCTCCACGTCTCCAGCCTGCTTCAGCAGGCTGAAGTTAGTAGCTCCGGATCCCCCACCCCCCTTGGATG
CGCTTTCAAGACTGAAGATGTCAGACCTGCTTTTTGCTTTGGACTTCCCCCATGCAGCGATACCACCCAC
AGCTACCAGGCAGCACAGGAGCACTGCAGTGATCAGCATCCACATGCGGCCGTGATTCCTGGCTGGCAGA
GCACGTCCAGGAGCAGGGGCAGTGGGAGCCTCTGTGCCGTTGTCCGTGGGCACCGCGGGGATCGCGCTGG
TCCCGCAGCCCCAGGTGTCCCGCCCGTCGTCGCAGTCGGGGTGTCCGTCGCACAGCCAGTCCTGCGGGTA
ACACTCCCCGTGGGCACCGGGCGGCTCCGAGCAGCGGAACTGACCGGGGGGGCAACGGGACAAAGAACCG
TTACCGGACCCGTTACCGGTCACGTTACCGGGCAGCAGCAGCAGCAGCAGCGCGGGCAGCAGCCGCGCAC
CTAATAACTTCGTATAGCATACATTATACGAAGTTATTTGCCTTAACCCAGAAATTATCACTGTTATTCT
TTAGAATGGTGCAAAGAATAACTTCGTATAGGATACTTTATACGAAGTTATGAATCAACCTCTGGATTAC
AAAATTTGTGAAAGATTGACTGGTATTCTTAACTATGTTGCTCCTTTTACGCTATGTGGATACGCTGCTT
TAATGCCTTTGTATCATGCTATTGCTTCCCGTATGGCTTTCATTTTCTCCTCCTTGTATAAATCCTGGTT
GCTGTCTCTTTATGAGGAGTTGTGGCCCGTTGTCAGGCAACGTGGCGTGGTGTGCACTGTGTTTGCTGAC
GCAACCCCCACTGGTTGGGGCATTGCCACCACCTGTCAGCTCCTTTCCGGGACTTTCGCTTTCCCCCTCC
CTATTGCCACGGCGGAACTCATCGCCGCCTGCCTTGCCCGCTGCTGGACAGGGGCTCGGCTGTTGGGCAC
TGACAATTCCGTGGTGTTGTCGGGGAAGCTGACGTCCTTTCCATGGCTGCTCGCCTGTGTTGCCACCTGG
ATTCTGCGCGGGACGTCCTTCTGCTACGTCCCTTCGGCCCTCAATCCAGCGGACCTTCCTTCCCGCGGCC
TGCTGCCGGCTCTGCGGCCTCTTCCGCGTCTTCGCCTTCGCCCTCAGACGAGTCGGATCTCCCTTTGGGC
CGCCTCCCCGCCTGGATCCTGTGCCTTCTAGTTGCCAGCCATCTGTTGTTTGCCCCTCCCCCGTGCCTTC
CTTGACCCTGGAAGGTGCCACTCCCACTGTCCTTTCCTAATAAAATGAGGAAATTGCATCGCATTGTCTG
AGTAGGTGTCATTCTATTCTGGGGGGTGGGGTGGGGCAGGACAGCAAGGGGGAGGATTGGGAAGACAATA
GCAGGCATGCTGGGGATGCGGTGGGCTCTATGGCAGGAACCCCTAGTGATGGAGTTGGCCACTCCCTCTC
TGCGCGCTCGCTCGCTCACTGAGGCCGGGCGACCAAAGGTCGCCCGACGCCCGGGCTTTGCCCGGGCGGC
CTCAGTGAGCGAGCGAGCGCGCAGCTGCCTGCAGGGGCGCCTGATGCGGTATTTTCTCCTTACGCATCTG
TGCGGTATTTCACACCGCATA
[95 nt withheld, positions 4006-4100]
T
[46 nt withheld, positions 4102-4147]
C
[141 nt withheld, positions 4149-4289]
CCTTTGACGTTGGAGTCCACGTTCTTT
[37 nt withheld, positions 4317-4353]
ACTCTATCTCGGGCTATTCTTTTGATTTATAAGGGATTTTGCCGATTTCGGTCTATTGGTTAAAAAATGA
GCTGATTTAACAAAAATTTAACGCGAATTTTAACAAAATATTAACGTTTACAATTTTATGGTGCACTCTC
AGTACAATCTGCTCTGATGCCGCATAGTTAAGCCAGCCCCGACACCCGCCAACACCCGCTGACGCGCCCT
GACGGGCTTGTCTGCTCCCGGCATCCGCTTACAGACAAGCTGTGACCGTCTCCGGGAGCTGCATGTGTCA
GAGGTTTTCACCGTCATCACCGAAACGCGCGAGACGAAAGGGCCTCGTGATACGCCTATTTTTATAGGTT
AATGTCATGATAATAATGGTTTCTTAGACGTCAGGTGGCACTTTTCGGGGAAATGTGCGCGGAACCCCTA
TTTGTTTATTTTTCTAAATACATTCAAATATGTATCCGCTCATGAGACAATAACCCTGATAAATGCTTCA
ATAATATTGAAAAAGGAAGAGTATGAGTATTCAACATTTCCGTGTCGCCCTTATTCCCTTTTTTGCGGCA
TTTTGCCTTCCTGTTTTTGCTCACCCAGAAACGCTGGTGAAAGTAAAAGATGCTGAAGATCAGTTGGGTG
CACGAGTGGGTTACATCGAACTGGATCTCAACAGCGGTAAGATCCTTGAGAGTTTTCGCCCCGAAGAACG
TTTTCCAATGATGAGCACTTTTAAAGTTCTGCTATGTGGCGCGGTATTATCCCGTATTGACGCCGGGCAA
GAGCAACTCGGTCGCCGCATACACTATTCTCAGAATGACTTGGTTGAGTACTCACCAGTCACAGAAAAGC
ATCTTACGGATGGCATGACAGTAAGAGAATTATGCAGTGCTGCCATAACCATGAGTGATAACACTGCGGC
CAACTTACTTCTGACAACGATCGGAGGACCGAAGGAGCTAACCGCTTTTTTGCACAACATGGGGGATCAT
GTAACTCGCCTTGATCGTTGGGAACCGGAGCTGAATGAAGCCATACCAAACGACGAGCGTGACACCACGA
TGCCTGTAGCAATGGCAACAACGTTGCGCAAACTATTAACTGGCGAACTACTTACTCTAGCTTCCCGGCA
ACAATTAATAGACTGGATGGAGGCGGATAAAGTTGCAGGACCACTTCTGCGCTCGGCCCTTCCGGCTGGC
TGGTTTATTGCTGATAAATCTGGAGCCGGTGAGCGTGGGTCTCGCGGTATCATTGCAGCACTGGGGCCAG
ATGGTAAGCCCTCCCGTATCGTAGTTATCTACACGACGGGGAGTCAGGCAACTATGGATGAACGAAATAG
ACAGATCGCTGAGATAGGTGCCTCACTGATTAAGCATTGGTAACTGTCAGACCAAGTTTACTCATATATA
CTTTAGATTGATTTAAAACTTCATTTTTAATTTAAAAGGATCTAGGTGAAGATCCTTTTTGATAATCTCA
TGACCAAAATCCCTTAACGTGAGTTTTCGTTCCACTGAGCGTCAGACCCCGTAGAAAAGATCAAAGGATC
TTCTTGAGATCCTTTTTTTCTGCGCGTAATCTGCTGCTTGCAAACAAAAAAACCACCGCTACCAGCGGTG
GTTTGTTTGCCGGATCAAGAGCTACCAACTCTTTTTCCGAAGGTAACTGGCTTCAGCAGAGCGCAGATAC
CAAATACTGTTCTTCTAGTGTAGCCGTAGTTAGGCCACCACTTCAAGAACTCTGTAGCACCGCCTACATA
CCTCGCTCTGCTAATCCTGTTACCAGTGGCTGCTGCCAGTGGCGATAAGTCGTGTCTTACCGGGTTGGAC
TCAAGACGATAGTTACCGGATAAGGCGCAGCGGTCGGGCTGAACGGGGGGTTCGTGCACACAGCCCAGCT
TGGAGCGAACGACCTACACCGAACTGAGATACCTACAGCGTGAGCTATGAGAAAGCGCCACGCTTCCCGA
AGGGAGAAAGGCGGACAGGTATCCGGTAAGCGGCAGGGTCGGAACAGGAGAGCGCACGAGGGAGCTTCCA
GGGGGAAACGCCTGGTATCTTTATAGTCCTGTCGGGTTTCGCCACCTCTGACTTGAGCGTCGATTTTTGT
GATGCTCGTCAGGGGGGCGGAGCCTATGGAAAAACGCCAGCAACGCGGCCTTTTTAC
Features (pLannotate 1.2.2; 21 found; start..end, strand, type, name):
     48..75      +  repeat_region  AAV2 ITR (fragment): inverted terminal repeat of adeno-associated virus serotype 2 inverted
    104..131     +  repeat_region  AAV2 ITR (fragment): inverted terminal repeat of adeno-associated virus serotype 2 inverted
    194..641     +  promoter       hSyn promoter: human synapsin I promoter; confers neuron-specific expression (Kügler et al., 2003)
    663..696     -  protein_bind   loxP: Cre-mediated recombination occurs in the 8-bp core sequence (GCATACAT). Cre recombinase
    697..746     -  intron         β-globin intron (fragment): internally truncated intron from human β-globin
    747..780     -  protein_bind   lox2272: Cre-mediated recombination occurs in the 8-bp core sequence (GGATACTT). lox2272 sites are compatible with each other, but incompatible with loxP or loxN sites (Lee and Saito, 1988). Cre recombinase
    790..2361    -  CDS            G (sequence partly withheld): GLYCO_RABVP - Experimental evidence at protein level: Swiss-Prot protein existence level 1. Attaches the virus to host cellular receptor, inducing endocytosis of the virion. In the endosome, the acidic pH induces conformational changes in the glycoprotein trimer, which trigger fusion between virus and cell membrane. There is convincing in vitro evidence that the muscular form of the nicotinic acetylcholine receptor (nAChR), the neuronal cell adhesion molecule (NCAM), and the p75 neurotrophin receptor (p75NTR) bind glycoprotein and thereby facilitate rabies virus entry into cells (By similarity
   2437..2862    -  CDS            RSVR_COTJA (fragment): Experimental evidence at protein level: Swiss-Prot protein existence level 1. Responsible for susceptibility to the retrovirus subgroup A Rous sarcoma virus. From Coturnix japonica (Japanese quail) (Coturnix coturnix japonica).
   2868..2901    +  protein_bind   loxP: Cre-mediated recombination occurs in the 8-bp core sequence (GCATACAT). Cre recombinase
   2902..2951    -  intron         β-globin intron (fragment): internally truncated intron from human β-globin
   2952..2985    +  protein_bind   lox2272: Cre-mediated recombination occurs in the 8-bp core sequence (GGATACTT). lox2272 sites are compatible with each other, but incompatible with loxP or loxN sites (Lee and Saito, 1988). Cre recombinase
   2987..3575    +  misc_feature   WPRE: woodchuck hepatitis virus posttranscriptional regulatory element
   3583..3807    +  polyA_signal   bGH poly(A) signal: bovine growth hormone polyadenylation signal
   3809..3949    +  repeat_region  AAV2 ITR: inverted terminal repeat of adeno-associated virus serotype 2 inverted
   3954..4005    -  misc_feature   bom (fragment): basis of mobility region from pBR322
   4024..4479    +  rep_origin     f1 ori (sequence partly withheld): f1 bacteriophage origin of replication; arrow indicates direction of (+) strand synthesis
   4480..4529    -  misc_feature   bom (fragment): basis of mobility region from pBR322
   4631..4666    -  CDS            rop (fragment): Rop protein, which maintains plasmids at low copy number; rop
   4761..4865    +  promoter       AmpR promoter: bla
   4866..5726    +  CDS            AmpR: β-lactamase; bla; confers resistance to ampicillin, carbenicillin, and related antibiotics
   5897..6485    +  rep_origin     ori: high-copy-number ColE1/pMB1/pBR322/pUC origin of replication
