[The description below was written by a language model from this plasmid's Addgene catalogue record and pLannotate feature annotations shown in this document.]
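Description:
AAV-DIO-TC66T-2A-oG is a 6,510 bp pAAV transfer plasmid for producing recombinant adeno-associated virus that delivers a Cre-dependent helper cassette to neurons. In bacteria it replicates from a high-copy ColE1/pUC-type origin and is selected with ampicillin through the β-lactamase gene; an f1 phage origin is also present. The expression unit is flanked by AAV2 inverted terminal repeats, which allow the intervening DNA to be packaged into AAV particles. The right-hand ITR is annotated in full, while only short fragments are called on the left side, a common outcome when annotating these repetitive, structured elements.

Between the ITRs, the human synapsin I promoter provides neuron-specific transcription, followed by a double-floxed inverted (DIO/FLEX) cassette, a WPRE to boost transcript stability and expression, and a bovine growth hormone polyadenylation signal. The cassette sits in antisense orientation between oppositely oriented pairs of loxP and lox2272 sites, so no functional protein is made until Cre recombinase inverts and then locks the coding sequence into the sense direction. It encodes TC66T, a quail TVA950 receptor carrying a Glu66→Thr substitution, joined via a 2A peptide (named in the plasmid title but not separately annotated) to oG, a synthetic optimized rabies virus glycoprotein, so that both proteins are produced from a single transcript.

TVA is the receptor for EnvA-pseudotyped viruses, and rabies G is what a glycoprotein-deleted rabies virus needs to spread between cells. The construct is therefore suited to serve as a single-vector helper that restricts rabies infection and complementation to Cre-expressing neurons in monosynaptic tracing experiments, although the record itself states only the expression purpose.
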