Addgene plasmid #178430: AAV-DIO-TC66T-2A-oG
Purpose: Expresses TVA(TC66T) and optimized Rabies G (oG) protein in a FLEX cassette
Depositing lab: Edward Callaway. Depositing organization: Salk Institute for Biological Studies.
Backbone
  Vector backbone: pAAV
  Total vector size (bp): 6510
  Vector type: AAV, Cre/Lox ; Adeno-associated virus
Growth in bacteria
  Bacterial resistance: Ampicillin, 100 μg/mL
  Growth temperature: 37°C
  Growth strain: NEB Stable
  Copy number: Unknown
Gene/Insert 1
  Gene/Insert name: TVA950 Glu66→Thr (alt name: TC66T)
  Species: Quail
  Insert size (bp): 435
  Promoter: hSyn
  Cloning method: Unknown
  Sequencing primers: 5′ WPRE Rev
Gene/Insert 2
  Gene/Insert name: Optimized G (alt name: oG)
  Species: Synthetic
  Insert size (bp): 1575
  Promoter: hSyn
  Cloning method: Unknown
  Sequencing primers: 5′ hSyn For
Terms and licenses: Academic/Nonprofit Terms; Industry Terms: Not Available to Industry
How to cite: AAV-DIO-TC66T-2A-oG was a gift from Edward Callaway (Addgene plasmid # 178430 ; http://n2t.net/addgene:178430 ; RRID:Addgene_178430)
